>Addgene plasmid #139315 | Akap1(31)-FRB-iRFP | addgene full sequence | sequence record 287401 | Addgene NGS Result
TAGTTATTAATAGTAATCAATTACGGGGTCATTAGTTCATAGCCCATATATGGAGTTCCGCGTTACATAA
CTTACGGTAAATGGCCCGCCTGGCTGACCGCCCAACGACCCCCGCCCATTGACGTCAATAATGACGTATG
TTCCCATAGTAACGCCAATAGGGACTTTCCATTGACGTCAATGGGTGGAGTATTTACGGTAAACTGCCCA
CTTGGCAGTACATCAAGTGTATCATATGCCAAGTACGCCCCCTATTGACGTCAATGACGGTAAATGGCCC
GCCTGGCATTATGCCCAGTACATGACCTTATGGGACTTTCCTACTTGGCAGTACATCTACGTATTAGTCA
TCGCTATTACCATGGTGATGCGGTTTTGGCAGTACATCAATGGGCGTGGATAGCGGTTTGACTCACGGGG
ATTTCCAAGTCTCCACCCCATTGACGTCAATGGGAGTTTGTTTTGGCACCAAAATCAACGGGACTTTCCA
AAATGTCGTAACAACTCCGCCCCATTGACGCAAATGGGCGGTAGGCGTGTACGGTGGGAGGTCTATATAA
GCAGAGCTGGTTTAGTGAACCGTCAGATCCGCTAGCACCATGGCAATCCAGTTGCGTTCGCTCTTCCCCT
TGGCGTTGCCCGGACTGCTGGCCCTCCTTGGCTGGTGGTGGTTTTTCTCTCGTAAAAAGGATCCCACCAG
ATCTGCGAATTCAGGTGCTGGTGCTGGTGCTGGTGCTATCCTATCTAGAATCCTCTGGCATGAGATGTGG
CATGAAGGCCTGGAAGAGGCATCTCGTTTGTACTTTGGGGAAAGGAACGTGAAAGGCATGTTTGAGGTGC
TGGAGCCCTTGCATGCTATGATGGAACGGGGCCCCCAGACTCTGAAGGAAACATCCTTTAATCAGGCCTA
TGGTCGAGATTTAATGGAGGCCCAAGAGTGGTGCAGGAAGTACATGAAATCAGGGAATGTCAAGGACCTC
ACCCAAGCCTGGGACCTCTATTATCATGTGTTCCGACGAATCTCAAAGACTAGTTATCCGTACGACGTAC
CAGACTACGCACCGGTCGCCACCATGGCGGAAGGATCCGTCGCCAGGCAGCCTGACCTCTTGACCTGCGA
CGATGAGCCGATCCATATCCCCGGTGCCATCCAACCGCATGGACTGCTGCTCGCCCTCGCCGCCGACATG
ACGATCGTTGCCGGCAGCGACAACCTTCCCGAACTCACCGGACTGGCGATCGGCGCCCTGATCGGCCGCT
CTGCGGCCGATGTCTTCGACTCGGAGACGCACAACCGTCTGACGATCGCCTTGGCCGAGCCCGGGGCGGC
CGTCGGAGCACCGATCACTGTCGGCTTCACGATGCGAAAGGACGCAGGCTTCATCGGCTCCTGGCATCGC
CATGATCAGCTCATCTTCCTCGAGCTCGAGCCTCCCCAGCGGGACGTCGCCGAGCCGCAGGCGTTCTTCC
GCCGCACCAACAGCGCCATCCGCCGCCTGCAGGCCGCCGAAACCTTGGAAAGCGCCTGCGCCGCCGCGGC
GCAAGAGGTGCGGAAGATTACCGGCTTCGATCGGGTGATGATCTATCGCTTCGCCTCCGACTTCAGCGGC
GAAGTGATCGCAGAGGATCGGTGCGCCGAGGTCGAGTCAAAACTAGGCCTGCACTATCCTGCCTCAACCG
TGCCGGCGCAGGCCCGTCGGCTCTATACCATCAACCCGGTACGGATCATTCCCGATATCAATTATCGGCC
GGTGCCGGTCACCCCAGACCTCAATCCGGTCACCGGGCGGCCGATTGATCTTAGCTTCGCCATCCTGCGC
AGCGTCTCGCCCGTCCATCTGGAATTCATGCGCAACATAGGCATGCACGGCACGATGTCGATCTCGATTT
TGCGCGGCGAGCGACTGTGGGGATTGATCGTTTGCCATCACCGAACGCCGTACTACGTCGATCTCGATGG
CCGCCAAGCCTGCGAGCTAGTCGCCCAGGTTCTGGCCTGGCAGATCGGCGTGATGGAAGAGTGAAGCGGC
CGCGACTCTAGATCATAATCAGCCATACCACATTTGTAGAGGTTTTACTTGCTTTAAAAAACCTCCCACA
CCTCCCCCTGAACCTGAAACATAAAATGAATGCAATTGTTGTTGTTAACTTGTTTATTGCAGCTTATAAT
GGTTACAAATAAAGCAATAGCATCACAAATTTCACAAATAAAGCATTTTTTTCACTGCATTCTAGTTGTG
GTTTGTCCAAACTCATCAATGTATCTTAAGGCGTAAATTGTAAGCGTTAATATTTTGTTAAAATTCGCGT
TAAATTTTTGTTAAATCAGCTCATTTTTTAACCAATAGGCCGAAATCGGCAAAATCCCTTATAAATCAAA
AGAATAGACCGAGATAGGGT
[37 nt withheld, positions 2401-2437]
AAAGAACGTGGACTCCAACGTCAAAGG
[49 nt withheld, positions 2465-2513]
T
[91 nt withheld, positions 2515-2605]
G
[124 nt withheld, positions 2607-2730]
CAGGTGGCACTTTTCGGGGAAATGTGCGCGGAACCCCTATTTGTTTATTTTTCTAAATACATTCAAATAT
GTATCCGCTCATGAGACAATAACCCTGATAAATGCTTCAATAATATTGAAAAAGGAAGAGTCCTGAGGCG
GAAAGAACCAGCTGTGGAATGTGTGTCAGTTAGGGTGTGGAAAGTCCCCAGGCTCCCCAGCAGGCAGAAG
TATGCAAAGCATGCATCTCAATTAGTCAGCAACCAGGTGTGGAAAGTCCCCAGGCTCCCCAGCAGGCAGA
AGTATGCAAAGCATGCATCTCAATTAGTCAGCAACCATAGTCCCGCCCCTAACTCCGCCCATCCCGCCCC
TAACTCCGCCCAGTTCCGCCCATTCTCCGCCCCATGGCTGACTAATTTTTTTTATTTATGCAGAGGCCGA
GGCCGCCTCGGCCTCTGAGCTATTCCAGAAGTAGTGAGGAGGCTTTTTTGGAGGCCTAGGCTTTTGCAAA
GATCGATCAAGAGACAGGATGAGGATCGTTTCGCATGATTGAACAAGATGGATTGCACGCAGGTTCTCCG
GCCGCTTGGGTGGAGAGGCTATTCGGCTATGACTGGGCACAACAGACAATCGGCTGCTCTGATGCCGCCG
TGTTCCGGCTGTCAGCGCAGGGGCGCCCGGTTCTTTTTGTCAAGACCGACCTGTCCGGTGCCCTGAATGA
ACTGCAAGACGAGGCAGCGCGGCTATCGTGGCTGGCCACGACGGGCGTTCCTTGCGCAGCTGTGCTCGAC
GTTGTCACTGAAGCGGGAAGGGACTGGCTGCTATTGGGCGAAGTGCCGGGGCAGGATCTCCTGTCATCTC
ACCTTGCTCCTGCCGAGAAAGTATCCATCATGGCTGATGCAATGCGGCGGCTGCATACGCTTGATCCGGC
TACCTGCCCATTCGACCACCAAGCGAAACATCGCATCGAGCGAGCACGTACTCGGATGGAAGCCGGTCTT
GTCGATCAGGATGATCTGGACGAAGAGCATCAGGGGCTCGCGCCAGCCGAACTGTTCGCCAGGCTCAAGG
CGAGCATGCCCGACGGCGAGGATCTCGTCGTGACCCATGGCGATGCCTGCTTGCCGAATATCATGGTGGA
AAATGGCCGCTTTTCTGGATTCATCGACTGTGGCCGGCTGGGTGTGGCGGACCGCTATCAGGACATAGCG
TTGGCTACCCGTGATATTGCTGAAGAGCTTGGCGGCGAATGGGCTGACCGCTTCCTCGTGCTTTACGGTA
TCGCCGCTCCCGATTCGCAGCGCATCGCCTTCTATCGCCTTCTTGACGAGTTCTTCTGAGCGGGACTCTG
GGGTTCGAAATGACCGACCAAGCGACGCCCAACCTGCCATCACGAGATTTCGATTCCACCGCCGCCTTCT
ATGAAAGGTTGGGCTTCGGAATCGTTTTCCGGGACGCCGGCTGGATGATCCTCCAGCGCGGGGATCTCAT
GCTGGAGTTCTTCGCCCACCCTAGGGGGAGGCTAACTGAAACACGGAAGGAGACAATACCGGAAGGAACC
CGCGCTATGACGGCAATAAAAAGACAGAATAAAACGCACGGTGTTGGGTCGTTTGTTCATAAACGCGGGG
TTCGGTCCCAGGGCTGGCACTCTGTCGATACCCCACCGAGACCCCATTGGGGCCAATACGCCCGCGTTTC
TTCCTTTTCCCCACCCCACCCCCCAAGTTCGGGTGAAGGCCCAGGGCTCGCAGCCAACGTCGGGGCGGCA
GGCCCTGCCATAGCCTCAGGTTACTCATATATACTTTAGATTGATTTAAAACTTCATTTTTAATTTAAAA
GGATCTAGGTGAAGATCCTTTTTGATAATCTCATGACCAAAATCCCTTAACGTGAGTTTTCGTTCCACTG
AGCGTCAGACCCCGTAGAAAAGATCAAAGGATCTTCTTGAGATCCTTTTTTTCTGCGCGTAATCTGCTGC
TTGCAAACAAAAAAACCACCGCTACCAGCGGTGGTTTGTTTGCCGGATCAAGAGCTACCAACTCTTTTTC
CGAAGGTAACTGGCTTCAGCAGAGCGCAGATACCAAATACTGTTCTTCTAGTGTAGCCGTAGTTAGGCCA
CCACTTCAAGAACTCTGTAGCACCGCCTACATACCTCGCTCTGCTAATCCTGTTACCAGTGGCTGCTGCC
AGTGGCGATAAGTCGTGTCTTACCGGGTTGGACTCAAGACGATAGTTACCGGATAAGGCGCAGCGGTCGG
GCTGAACGGGGGGTTCGTGCACACAGCCCAGCTTGGAGCGAACGACCTACACCGAACTGAGATACCTACA
GCGTGAGCTATGAGAAAGCGCCACGCTTCCCGAAGGGAGAAAGGCGGACAGGTATCCGGTAAGCGGCAGG
GTCGGAACAGGAGAGCGCACGAGGGAGCTTCCAGGGGGAAACGCCTGGTATCTTTATAGTCCTGTCGGGT
TTCGCCACCTCTGACTTGAGCGTCGATTTTTGTGATGCTCGTCAGGGGGGCGGAGCCTATGGAAAAACGC
CAGCAACGCGGCCTTTTTACGGTTCCTGGCCTTTTGCTGGCCTTTTGCTCACATGTTCTTTCCTGCGTTA
TCCCCTGATTCTGTGGATAACCGTATTACCGCCATGCAT
Features (pLannotate 1.2.2; 15 found; start..end, strand, type, name):
     61..364     +  enhancer       CMV enhancer: human cytomegalovirus immediate early enhancer
    365..568     +  promoter       CMV promoter: human cytomegalovirus (CMV) immediate early promoter
    600..710     +  CDS            Akap1 (fragment): AKAP1_MOUSE - Also known as Akap. Experimental evidence at protein level: Swiss-Prot protein existence level 1. Differentially targeted protein that binds to type I and II regulatory subunits of protein kinase A (PubMed:9065479, PubMed:9182549). Anchors them to the cytoplasmic face of the mitochondrial outer membrane or allows them to reside in the endoplasmic reticulum (PubMed:9065479, PubMed:9182549). Involved in mitochondrial-mediated antiviral innate immunity (By similarity). Promotes translocation of NDUFS1 into mitochondria to regulate mitochondrial membrane respiratory chain NADH dehydr
    750..1028    +  CDS            FRB: FKBP-rapamycin binding domain of human FRAP
   1074..2021    +  CDS            iRFP713: iRFP713 is a basic (constitutively fluorescent) near ir fluorescent protein published in 2011, derived from Rhodopseudomonas palustris. It has low acid sensitivity. It requires the cofactor biliverdin for fluorescence.
   2041..2124    +  CDS            large T antigen (fragment): large T antigen from SV40 (simian virus 40)
   2147..2268    +  polyA_signal   SV40 poly(A) signal: SV40 polyadenylation signal
   2302..2730    -  rep_origin     f1 ori (sequence partly withheld): f1 bacteriophage origin of replication; arrow indicates direction of (+) strand synthesis
   2757..2861    +  promoter       AmpR promoter: bla
   2863..3220    +  promoter       SV40 promoter: SV40 enhancer and early promoter
   3255..4049    +  CDS            NeoR/KanR: aminoglycoside phosphotransferase from Tn5; aph(3')-II (or nptII); confers resistance to neomycin, kanamycin, and G418 (Geneticin®)
   4070..4222    +  CDS            ble (fragment): BLE_KLEPN - Experimental evidence at protein level: Swiss-Prot protein existence level 1. Binding protein with a strong affinity to the bleomycin family of antibiotics. Binds to CL990; an antimitotic-antibiotic compound. From Klebsiella pneumoniae.
   4281..4328    +  polyA_signal   HSV TK poly(A) signal: herpes simplex virus thymidine kinase polyadenylation signal (Cole and Stacy, 1985)
   4419..4435    -  polyA_signal   bGH poly(A) signal (fragment): bovine growth hormone polyadenylation signal
   4657..5245    +  rep_origin     ori: high-copy-number ColE1/pMB1/pBR322/pUC origin of replication
