[The description below was written by a language model from this plasmid's Addgene catalogue record and pLannotate feature annotations shown in this document.]
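Description:
Akap1(31)-FRB-iRFP is a mammalian expression plasmid built on the piRFP-N1 backbone, an N1-style vector in which the insert is fused upstream of the fluorescent protein. It replicates in E. coli at high copy from a ColE1/pUC-type origin and also carries an f1 phage origin. Selection relies on a single Tn5 NeoR/KanR gene placed behind tandem bacterial (bla) and SV40 early promoters and terminated by the HSV TK polyadenylation signal, so the same cassette gives kanamycin resistance in bacteria and could support G418 selection in mammalian cells. The short ble, SV40 large T antigen and bGH poly(A) fragments in the annotation appear to be partial matches to backbone sequence rather than functional elements.

The payload is a single fusion open reading frame driven by the CMV immediate early enhancer and promoter and terminated by the SV40 poly(A) signal. It joins residues 1-31 of mouse Akap1, which act as a targeting sequence anchoring the protein on the cytoplasmic face of the outer mitochondrial membrane, to the FKBP-rapamycin binding (FRB) domain of mTOR (residues 2021-2113), followed by the near-infrared fluorescent protein iRFP713, which needs biliverdin as a cofactor. An M16L substitution in the Akap1 segment removes an alternative start codon that would otherwise produce an ER-targeted product, keeping localization mitochondrial.

The construct serves as the mitochondria-resident anchor in chemically induced dimerization experiments. Rapamycin bridges FRB to an FKBP-tagged partner protein, recruiting that partner to mitochondria, while the iRFP signal marks the anchor in a far-red channel that leaves other fluorescence channels free.
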