Addgene plasmid #139315: Akap1(31)-FRB-iRFP
Purpose: mitochondrial-resident FRB for chemically induced dimerization
Depositing lab: Gerry Hammond. Depositing organization: University of Pittsburgh (University, School of Medicine, and Cancer Institute). Publication: Probing the subcellular distribution of phosphatidylinositol reveals a surprising lack at the plasma membrane. Zewe JP, Miller AM, Sangappa S, Wills RC, Goulden BD, Hammond GRV. J Cell Biol. 2020 Mar 2;219(3). pii: 133808. doi: 10.1083/jcb.201906127. PubMed 32211893.
Backbone
  Vector backbone: piRFP-N1
  Vector type: Mammalian Expression
Growth in bacteria
  Bacterial resistance: Kanamycin, 50 μg/mL
  Growth temperature: 37°C
  Growth strain: DH5alpha
  Copy number: High Copy
Gene/Insert
  Gene/Insert name: Mus musculus Akap1(1-31) M16L:MTOR(2021-2113):iRFP
  Species: M. musculus (mouse)
  Mutation: M16L
  Cloning method: Gibson Cloning
Terms and licenses: Academic/Nonprofit Terms; Industry Terms: Not Available to Industry
Depositor comments: The M16L mutation in the plasmid insert eliminates an alternative start codon that leads to an ER-targeted protein.
How to cite: Akap1(31)-FRB-iRFP was a gift from Gerry Hammond (Addgene plasmid # 139315 ; http://n2t.net/addgene:139315 ; RRID:Addgene_139315)
